>Addgene plasmid #86224 | Rab26 cds in pGem-T Easy | depositor full sequence | sequence record 173824 | Rab26 cds in pGem-T Easy sequence 3716 bps
TTGTTCCAGTTTGGAACAAGAGTCCACTATTAAAGAACGTGGACTCCAACGTCAAAGG
[49 nt withheld, positions 59-107]
T
[91 nt withheld, positions 109-199]
G
[124 nt withheld, positions 201-324]
CCATTCGCCATTCAGGCTGCGCAACTGTTGGGAAGGGCGATCGGTGCGGGCCTCTTCGCTATTACGCCAG
CTGGCGAAAGGGGGATGTGCTGCAAGGCGATTAAGTTGGGTAACGCCAGGGTTTTCCCAGTCACGACGTT
GTAAAACGACGGCCAGTGAATTGTAATACGACTCACTATAGGGCGAATTGGGCCCGACGTCGCATGCTCC
CGGCCGCCATGGCGGCCGCGGGAATTCGATTATGGAGAACGAGCCGGAGCGGAGCAGCGGAGCTCTGCGG
GATCTGCGGCAGCGGCCCGGGAATCAGAGCTGCGCGGACTGCGGTGCTGCAGGGCTGATTGCGTGTGCAT
GGTCTGAAAGCGGATCTGAGGGATGTGTGCTGTTGTTCTGGTGTCTGGTGTCTGACGGACAGCAGCACTT
GCTGATGGTTCAGCTGTCGGGACGGCTGACGCTGCACAGCACAACACAAGAGCAGAATAAAGTGCTGAGC
ATCGACAGCATGAGGGTTAAACTACAGATCTGGGATACAGCGGGACAGGAGCGTTTCAGGAGTGTGACGC
ACGCATACTATCGAGACGCTCACGCTCTTTTGCTGCTTTATGATGTGACAAATAAATCCTCCTTTGACAA
CATACAGGCCTGGCTGACGGAGATTCACGAGTTCGCTCAGCAGAACGTGGTCATTATGCTGTTGGGTAAT
AAGGCTGATGCTACACATGAACGCATTGTGAAGAGGGAGGAGGGGGAGAAACTAGCTAAGGAGTTTGGCG
TTCCCTTCATGGAGACCAGTGCTAAAACAGGCCTGAATGTGGAGTTGGCCTTCACTGCGGTTGCCAAGGA
ACTGAAGCACAGGGAGTTAAAGGAACCAAACGAGCCCAAGTTTCAGCTGCAGGAGTACGTGAACAAGGAG
ATGAAGGGAGTCGGGTGCTGTCGCTCATAAAATCACTAGTGAATTCGCGGCCGCCTGCAGGTCGACCATA
TGGGAGAGCTCCCAACGCGTTGGATGCATAGCTTGAGTATTCTATAGTGTCACCTAAATAGCTTGGCGTA
ATCATGGTCATAGCTGTTTCCTGTGTGAAATTGTTATCCGCTCACAATTCCACACAACATACGAGCCGGA
AGCATAAAGTGTAAAGCCTGGGGTGCCTAATGAGTGAGCTAACTCACATTAATTGCGTTGCGCTCACTGC
CCGCTTTCCAGTCGGGAAACCTGTCGTGCCAGCTGCATTAATGAATCGGCCAACGCGCGGGGAGAGGCGG
TTTGCGTATTGGGCGCTCTTCCGCTTCCTCGCTCACTGACTCGCTGCGCTCGGTCGTTCGGCTGCGGCGA
GCGGTATCAGCTCACTCAAAGGCGGTAATACGGTTATCCACAGAATCAGGGGATAACGCAGGAAAGAACA
TGTGAGCAAAAGGCCAGCAAAAGGCCAGGAACCGTAAAAAGGCCGCGTTGCTGGCGTTTTTCCATAGGCT
CCGCCCCCCTGACGAGCATCACAAAAATCGACGCTCAAGTCAGAGGTGGCGAAACCCGACAGGACTATAA
AGATACCAGGCGTTTCCCCCTGGAAGCTCCCTCGTGCGCTCTCCTGTTCCGACCCTGCCGCTTACCGGAT
ACCTGTCCGCCTTTCTCCCTTCGGGAAGCGTGGCGCTTTCTCATAGCTCACGCTGTAGGTATCTCAGTTC
GGTGTAGGTCGTTCGCTCCAAGCTGGGCTGTGTGCACGAACCCCCCGTTCAGCCCGACCGCTGCGCCTTA
TCCGGTAACTATCGTCTTGAGTCCAACCCGGTAAGACACGACTTATCGCCACTGGCAGCAGCCACTGGTA
ACAGGATTAGCAGAGCGAGGTATGTAGGCGGTGCTACAGAGTTCTTGAAGTGGTGGCCTAACTACGGCTA
CACTAGAAGAACAGTATTTGGTATCTGCGCTCTGCTGAAGCCAGTTACCTTCGGAAAAAGAGTTGGTAGC
TCTTGATCCGGCAAACAAACCACCGCTGGTAGCGGTGGTTTTTTTGTTTGCAAGCAGCAGATTACGCGCA
GAAAAAAAGGATCTCAAGAAGATCCTTTGATCTTTTCTACGGGGTCTGACGCTCAGTGGAACGAAAACTC
ACGTTAAGGGATTTTGGTCATGAGATTATCAAAAAGGATCTTCACCTAGATCCTTTTAAATTAAAAATGA
AGTTTTAAATCAATCTAAAGTATATATGAGTAAACTTGGTCTGACAGTTACCAATGCTTAATCAGTGAGG
CACCTATCTCAGCGATCTGTCTATTTCGTTCATCCATAGTTGCCTGACTCCCCGTCGTGTAGATAACTAC
GATACGGGAGGGCTTACCATCTGGCCCCAGTGCTGCAATGATACCGCGAGACCCACGCTCACCGGCTCCA
GATTTATCAGCAATAAACCAGCCAGCCGGAAGGGCCGAGCGCAGAAGTGGTCCTGCAACTTTATCCGCCT
CCATCCAGTCTATTAATTGTTGCCGGGAAGCTAGAGTAAGTAGTTCGCCAGTTAATAGTTTGCGCAACGT
TGTTGCCATTGCTACAGGCATCGTGGTGTCACGCTCGTCGTTTGGTATGGCTTCATTCAGCTCCGGTTCC
CAACGATCAAGGCGAGTTACATGATCCCCCATGTTGTGCAAAAAAGCGGTTAGCTCCTTCGGTCCTCCGA
TCGTTGTCAGAAGTAAGTTGGCCGCAGTGTTATCACTCATGGTTATGGCAGCACTGCATAATTCTCTTAC
TGTCATGCCATCCGTAAGATGCTTTTCTGTGACTGGTGAGTACTCAACCAAGTCATTCTGAGAATAGTGT
ATGCGGCGACCGAGTTGCTCTTGCCCGGCGTCAATACGGGATAATACCGCGCCACATAGCAGAACTTTAA
AAGTGCTCATCATTGGAAAACGTTCTTCGGGGCGAAAACTCTCAAGGATCTTACCGCTGTTGAGATCCAG
TTCGATGTAACCCACTCGTGCACCCAACTGATCTTCAGCATCTTTTACTTTCACCAGCGTTTCTGGGTGA
GCAAAAACAGGAAGGCAAAATGCCGCAAAAAAGGGAATAAGGGCGACACGGAAATGTTGAATACTCATAC
TCTTCCTTTTTCAATATTATTGAAGCATTTATCAGGGTTATTGTCTCATGAGCGGATACATATTTGAATG
TATTTAGAAAAATAAACAAATAGGGGTTCCGCGCACATTTCCCCGAAAAGTGCCACCTGATGCGGTGTGA
AATACCGCACAGATGCGTAAGGAGAAAATACCGCATCAGGAAATTGTAAGCGTTAATATTTTGTTAAAAT
TCGCGTTAAATTTTTGTTAAATCAGCTCATTTTTTAACCAATAGGCCGAAATCGGCAAAATCCCTTATAA
ATCAAAAGAATAGACCGAGATAGGGTTGAGTG
Features (pLannotate 1.2.2; 14 found; start..end, strand, type, name):
    328..485     -  CDS            lacZα (fragment): LacZα fragment of β-galactosidase; lacZ fragment
    488..506     +  promoter       T7 promoter: promoter for bacteriophage T7 RNA polymerase
    758..1255    +  CDS            Rab37 (fragment): RAB37_MOUSE - Experimental evidence at protein level: Swiss-Prot protein existence level 1. From Mus musculus (Mouse).
   1271..1333    -  CDS            VESPI_VESMG (fragment): Experimental evidence at protein level: Swiss-Prot protein existence level 1. Shows contractile activity on isolated ileum smooth muscle. From Vespa magnifica (Hornet).
   1345..1363    -  promoter       SP6 promoter: promoter for bacteriophage SP6 RNA polymerase
   1405..1421    -  protein_bind   lac operator: The lac repressor binds to the lac operator to inhibit transcription in E. coli. This inhibition can be relieved by adding lactose or isopropyl-β-D-thiogalactopyranoside (IPTG). lac repressor encoded by lacI
   1429..1459    -  promoter       lac promoter: promoter for the E. coli lac operon
   1474..1495    -  protein_bind   CAP binding site: CAP binding activates transcription in the presence of cAMP. E. coli catabolite activator protein
   1508..1600    -  CDS            lacI (fragment): lac repressor; lacI; The lac repressor binds to the lac operator to inhibit transcription in E. coli. This inhibition can be relieved by adding lactose or isopropyl-β-D-thiogalactopyranoside (IPTG).
   1783..2371    -  rep_origin     ori: high-copy-number ColE1/pMB1/pBR322/pUC origin of replication
   2542..3402    -  CDS            AmpR: β-lactamase; bla; confers resistance to ampicillin, carbenicillin, and related antibiotics
   3403..3507    -  promoter       AmpR promoter: bla
   3534..3584    +  misc_feature   bom (fragment): basis of mobility region from pBR322
   3612..324     -  rep_origin     f1 ori (across the origin) (sequence partly withheld): f1 bacteriophage origin of replication; arrow indicates direction of (+) strand synthesis
