[The description below was written by a language model from this plasmid's Addgene catalogue record and pLannotate feature annotations shown in this document.]
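Description:
Rab26 cds in pGem-T Easy is a small (about 3.7 kb) bacterial cloning plasmid carrying the coding sequence of zebrafish (Danio rerio) Rab26, a member of the Rab family of small GTPases, inserted into the pGEM-T Easy TA-cloning backbone. It is one of a library of full-length zebrafish rab clones. The plasmid is maintained in E. coli at high copy through a ColE1/pUC-type origin and selected with ampicillin via the β-lactamase gene and its native promoter. An f1 phage origin is also present, which in principle allows production of single-stranded DNA.

The insert sits in the multiple cloning region, interrupting the lacZα fragment that, together with the lac promoter, operator and CAP binding site, provides blue/white screening in the empty vector. It is flanked by opposing bacteriophage promoters: T7 upstream, reading in the same direction as the annotated coding region, and SP6 downstream, reading back toward it. By this orientation, in vitro transcription from SP6 would yield antisense RNA and from T7 sense RNA, which fits the stated use as a template for in situ hybridisation riboprobes. There is no eukaryotic promoter, so the plasmid is not an expression construct, but the coding sequence can serve as a source for subcloning.

The automated annotation labels part of the insert as a fragment of mouse Rab37, which probably reflects similarity between related Rab proteins rather than a different insert. The short hornet peptide hit next to the SP6 promoter is most likely a spurious match to polylinker sequence. No tags or reporters are annotated.
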