Addgene plasmid #86224: Rab26 cds in pGem-T Easy
Purpose: Can be used for in situ hybridisation or other purposes
Depositing lab: Rob Parton. Depositing organization: University of Queensland, Institute for Molecular Bioscience. Publication: A plasmid library of full-length zebrafish rab proteins for in vivo cell biology. Hall TE, Martel N, Lo HP, Xiong Z, Parton RG. Cell Logist. 2017 Mar 1;7(1):e1301151. doi: 10.1080/21592799.2017.1301151. eCollection 2017. PubMed 28396820.
Backbone
  Vector backbone: pGemT easy
  Vector type: in situ probe/other
Growth in bacteria
  Bacterial resistance: Ampicillin, 100 μg/mL
  Growth temperature: 37°C
  Growth strain: DH5alpha
  Copy number: High Copy
Gene/Insert
  Gene/Insert name: Rab26
  Species: D. rerio (zebrafish)
Terms and licenses: Academic/Nonprofit Terms; Industry Terms: Not Available to Industry
How to cite: Rab26 cds in pGem-T Easy was a gift from Rob Parton (Addgene plasmid # 86224 ; http://n2t.net/addgene:86224 ; RRID:Addgene_86224)
